Addgene plasmid #171016: bdSUMO-pHlip-GFP-HiBit
Purpose: For bacterial expression of bdSUMO tagged muGFP with pHlip peptide and NanoLuc complementation peptide variant #86
Depositing lab: Angus Johnston. Depositing organization: Monash University. Publication: Unravelling cytosolic delivery of cell penetrating peptides with a quantitative endosomal escape assay. Teo SLY, Rennick JJ, Yuen D, Al-Wassiti H, Johnston APR, Pouton CW. Nat Commun. 2021 Jun 17;12(1):3721. doi: 10.1038/s41467-021-23997-x. PubMed 34140497.
Backbone
  Vector backbone: pET His6 MBP TEV LIC cloning vector (2M-T)
  Backbone size w/o insert (bp): 4694
  Total vector size (bp): 5822
  Vector type: Bacterial Expression, Luciferase
Growth in bacteria
  Bacterial resistance: Ampicillin, 100 μg/mL
  Growth temperature: 37°C
  Growth strain: DH5alpha
  Copy number: Low Copy
Gene/Insert
  Gene/Insert name: 14x-His-bdSUMO-pHlip-muGFP-HiBiT
  Species: Synthetic; Brachypodium distachyon
  Promoter: T7
  Cloning method: Gibson Cloning
  Sequencing primers: 5′ TAATACGACTCACTATAGGG; 3′ GCTAGTTATTGCTCAGCGG
Terms and licenses: Academic/Nonprofit Terms; Industry Terms: Not Available to Industry
Depositor comments: Please visit https://www.biorxiv.org/content/10.1101/2020.08.20.258350v1 for bioRxiv preprint.
How to cite: bdSUMO-pHlip-GFP-HiBit was a gift from Angus Johnston (Addgene plasmid # 171016 ; http://n2t.net/addgene:171016 ; RRID:Addgene_171016)
