[The description below was written by a language model from this plasmid's Addgene catalogue record and pLannotate feature annotations shown in this document.]
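Description:
bdSUMO-pHlip-GFP-HiBit is a bacterial expression plasmid of about 5.8 kb built by Gibson assembly in a pET-series ligation-independent cloning backbone (pET His6 MBP TEV LIC, 2M-T). It is maintained in E. coli through a ColE1/pBR322-type origin accompanied by the rop gene and the bom mobility region, which fits the low copy number listed in the record, and it is selected with ampicillin via the β-lactamase gene under its own promoter. The annotation also picks up fragments of the tetracycline efflux gene and its promoter. These are interrupted pBR322 remnants typical of pET vectors rather than a working marker.

The payload is a single fusion open reading frame, 14xHis-bdSUMO-pHlip-muGFP-HiBiT, transcribed from a T7 promoter with the phage T7 gene 10 ribosome binding site and ended by a T7 terminator, so expression requires a host that supplies T7 RNA polymerase. The His tag allows metal-affinity purification. The SUMO domain from Brachypodium distachyon appears in the automated annotation as a fragment matching rice SUMO1, by homology. SUMO tags of this kind generally aid solubility and can be removed by a cognate SUMO protease. The pHlip peptide and the HiBiT sequence (NanoLuc complementation peptide variant #86) are not annotated separately, but gaps flanking the muGFP coding sequence are consistent with their stated positions. The short "SET1" hit near the terminator is probably an incidental match.

The purified protein combines a fluorescent reporter with a small peptide that restores luciferase activity on meeting the complementary large NanoLuc fragment. According to the associated publication, it was used in a quantitative assay of endosomal escape and cytosolic delivery of cell-penetrating peptides.
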