Features (pLannotate 1.2.2; 15 found; start..end, strand, type, name):
     66..84      +  promoter       T7 promoter: promoter for bacteriophage T7 RNA polymerase
    173..195     +  RBS            RBS: efficient ribosome binding site from bacteriophage T7 gene 10 (Olins and Rangwala, 1989)
    281..511     +  CDS            SUMO1 (fragment): SUMO1_ORYSJ - Also known as SMT3, SUM1. Experimental evidence at protein level: Swiss-Prot protein existence level 1. Ubiquitin-like protein which can be covalently attached to target lysines as a monomer. Does not seem to be involved in protein degradation and may function as an antagonist of ubiquitin in the degradation process (By similarity). From Oryza sativa subsp. japonica (Rice).
    587..1297    +  CDS            muGFP: muGFP is a basic (constitutively fluorescent) green fluorescent protein published in 2018, derived from Aequorea victoria.
   1371..1420    +  CDS            SET1 (fragment): solubility-enhancement tag derived from T7 phage gene 10B
   1428..1475    +  terminator     T7 terminator: transcription terminator for bacteriophage T7 RNA polymerase
   1501..1793    -  CDS            TcR (fragment): tetracycline efflux protein; tet; confers resistance to tetracycline
   1841..1869    -  promoter       tet promoter: E. coli promoter for tetracycline efflux protein gene
   1982..2086    +  promoter       AmpR promoter: bla
   2087..2947    +  CDS            AmpR: β-lactamase; bla; confers resistance to ampicillin, carbenicillin, and related antibiotics
   3118..3706    +  rep_origin     ori: high-copy-number ColE1/pMB1/pBR322/pUC origin of replication
   3892..4031    -  misc_feature   bom: basis of mobility region from pBR322
   4133..4324    -  CDS            rop: Rop protein, which maintains plasmids at low copy number; rop
   4341..4721    +  CDS            YPB1_ECOLX: Protein predicted: Swiss-Prot protein existence level 4. From Escherichia coli.
   4963..44      -  CDS            TcR (fragment) (across the origin): tetracycline efflux protein; tet; confers resistance to tetracycline
>Addgene plasmid #171016 | bdSUMO-pHlip-GFP-HiBit | addgene full sequence | sequence record 337540 | Addgene NGS Result
TGGCGCCGGTGATGCCGGCCACGATGCGTCCGGCGTAGAGGATCGAGATCTCGATCCCGCGAAATTAATA
CGACTCACTATAGGGAGACCACAACGGTTTCCCTCTAGTGCCGGCTCCGGAGAGCTCTTTAATTAAGCGG
CCGCCCTGCAGGACTCGAGTTCTAGAAATAATTTTGTTTAACTTTAAGAAGGAGATATACATATGAGCAA
GCATCACCATCATTCAGGCCATCACCATACCGGACACCACCATCATTCAGGCAGTCATCACCATACCGGC
CACATCAATCTTAAAGTCAAGGGACAGGACGGTAATGAAGTGTTCTTTCGTATCAAGCGCTCGACTCAGC
TTAAAAAACTTATGAACGCTTATTGCGACCGCCAATCGGTTGATATGACAGCCATTGCTTTTTTATTTGA
TGGCCGTCGTCTTCGCGCGGAACAAACGCCTGATGAGCTTGAGATGGAAGATGGGGATGAGATTGACGCC
ATGTTACACCAGACCGGTGGGGCTGAGGAGCAACAACCATGGGCTCAGTACCTGGAGTTGTTATTTCCCA
CTGAAACATTACTGTTGGAGTGGGGCAGCAAAGGAGAAGAACTTTTCACTGGAGTTGTCCCAATTCTTGT
TGAATTAGATGGTGATGTTAATGGGCACAAATTTTCTGTCCGTGGAGAGGGTGAAGGTGATGCTACAAAC
GGAAAACTCACCCTTAAATTTATTTGCACTACTGGAAAACTACCTGTTCCGTGGCCAACACTTGTCACTA
CTCTGACCTATGGTGTTCTATGCTTTTCCCGTTATCCGGATCACATGAAACGGCATGACTTTTTCAAGAG
TGCCATGCCCGAAGGTTATGTACAGGAACGCACTATATCTTTCAAAGATGACGGGACCTACAAGACGCGT
GCTGAAGTCAAGTTTGAAGGTGATACCCTTGTTAATCGTATCGAGTTAAAAGGTATTGATTTTAAAGAAG
ATGGAAACATTCTCGGACACAAACTGGAGTACAACTTTAACTCACACAATGTATACATCACGGCAGACAA
ACAAAAGAATGGAATCAAAGCTTACTTCAAAATTCGCCACAACGTTGAAGATGGTTCCGTTCAACTAGCA
GACCATTATCAACAAAATACTCCAATTGGCGATGGCCCTGTCCTTTTACCAGACAACCATTACCTCTCGA
CACAATCTGTTCTTTCGAAAGATCCCAACGAAAAGCGTGACCACATGGTCCTTCTTGAGGATGTAACTGC
TGCTGGGATTACACATGGCATGGATGAACTCTACAAAGTATCAGGTTGGCGTCTTTTCAAAAAGATTTCC
GGGGGCTCGGGCTAAGGTACCACGCGTGCGCGCTGATCCGGCTGCTAACAAAGCCCGAAAGGAAGCTGAG
TTGGCTGCTGCCACCGCTGAGCAATAACTAGCATAACCCCTTGGGGCCTCTAAACGGGTCTTGAGGGGTT
TTTTGCTGAAAGGAGGAACTATATCCGGATATCCACAGGACGGGTGTGGTCGCCATGATCGCGTAGTCGA
TAGTGGCTCCAAGTAGCGAAGCGAGCAGGACTGGGCGGCGGCCAAAGCGGTCGGACAGTGCTCCGAGAAC
GGGTGCGCATAGAAATTGCATCAACGCATATAGCGCTAGCAGCACGCCATAGTGACTGGCGATGCTGTCG
GAATGGACGATATCCCGCAAGAGGCCCGGCAGTACCAGCATAACCAAGCCTATGCCTACAGCATCCAGGG
TGACGGTGCCGAGGATGACGATGAGCGCATTGTTAGATTTCATACACGGTGCCTGACTGCGTTAGCAATT
TAACTGTGATAAACTACCGCATTAAAGCTTATCGATGATAAGCTGTCAAACATGAGAATTCTTGAAGACG
AAAGGGCCTCGTGATACGCCTATTTTTATAGGTTAATGTCATGATAATAATGGTTTCTTAGACGTCAGGT
GGCACTTTTCGGGGAAATGTGCGCGGAACCCCTATTTGTTTATTTTTCTAAATACATTCAAATATGTATC
CGCTCATGAGACAATAACCCTGATAAATGCTTCAATAACATTGAAAAAGGAAGAGTATGAGTATTCAACA
TTTCCGTGTCGCCCTTATTCCCTTTTTTGCGGCATTTTGCCTTCCTGTTTTTGCTCACCCAGAAACGCTG
GTGAAAGTAAAAGATGCTGAAGATCAGTTGGGTGCACGAGTGGGTTACATCGAACTGGATCTCAACAGCG
GTAAGATCCTTGAGAGTTTTCGCCCCGAAGAACGTTTTCCAATGATGAGCACTTTTAAAGTTCTGCTATG
TGGCGCGGTATTATCCCGTGTTGACGCCGGGCAAGAGCAACTCGGTCGCCGCATACACTATTCTCAGAAT
GACTTGGTTGAGTACTCACCAGTCACAGAAAAGCATCTTACGGATGGCATGACAGTAAGAGAATTATGCA
GTGCTGCCATAACCATGAGTGATAACACTGCGGCCAACTTACTTCTGACAACGATCGGAGGACCGAAGGA
GCTAACCGCTTTTTTGCACAACATGGGGGATCATGTAACTCGCCTTGATCGTTGGGAACCGGAGCTGAAT
GAAGCCATACCAAACGACGAGCGTGACACCACGATGCCTGCAGCAATGGCAACAACGTTGCGCAAACTAT
TAACTGGCGAACTACTTACTCTAGCTTCCCGGCAACAATTAATAGACTGGATGGAGGCGGATAAAGTTGC
AGGACCACTTCTGCGCTCGGCCCTTCCGGCTGGCTGGTTTATTGCTGATAAATCTGGAGCCGGTGAGCGT
GGGTCTCGCGGTATCATTGCAGCACTGGGGCCAGATGGTAAGCCCTCCCGTATCGTAGTTATCTACACGA
CGGGGAGTCAGGCAACTATGGATGAACGAAATAGACAGATCGCTGAGATAGGTGCCTCACTGATTAAGCA
TTGGTAACTGTCAGACCAAGTTTACTCATATATACTTTAGATTGATTTAAAACTTCATTTTTAATTTAAA
AGGATCTAGGTGAAGATCCTTTTTGATAATCTCATGACCAAAATCCCTTAACGTGAGTTTTCGTTCCACT
GAGCGTCAGACCCCGTAGAAAAGATCAAAGGATCTTCTTGAGATCCTTTTTTTCTGCGCGTAATCTGCTG
CTTGCAAACAAAAAAACCACCGCTACCAGCGGTGGTTTGTTTGCCGGATCAAGAGCTACCAACTCTTTTT
CCGAAGGTAACTGGCTTCAGCAGAGCGCAGATACCAAATACTGTCCTTCTAGTGTAGCCGTAGTTAGGCC
ACCACTTCAAGAACTCTGTAGCACCGCCTACATACCTCGCTCTGCTAATCCTGTTACCAGTGGCTGCTGC
CAGTGGCGATAAGTCGTGTCTTACCGGGTTGGACTCAAGACGATAGTTACCGGATAAGGCGCAGCGGTCG
GGCTGAACGGGGGGTTCGTGCACACAGCCCAGCTTGGAGCGAACGACCTACACCGAACTGAGATACCTAC
AGCGTGAGCTATGAGAAAGCGCCACGCTTCCCGAAGGGAGAAAGGCGGACAGGTATCCGGTAAGCGGCAG
GGTCGGAACAGGAGAGCGCACGAGGGAGCTTCCAGGGGGAAACGCCTGGTATCTTTATAGTCCTGTCGGG
TTTCGCCACCTCTGACTTGAGCGTCGATTTTTGTGATGCTCGTCAGGGGGGCGGAGCCTATGGAAAAACG
CCAGCAACGCGGCCTTTTTACGGTTCCTGGCCTTTTGCTGGCCTTTTGCTCACATGTTCTTTCCTGCGTT
ATCCCCTGATTCTGTGGATAACCGTATTACCGCCTTTGAGTGAGCTGATACCGCTCGCCGCAGCCGAACG
ACCGAGCGCAGCGAGTCAGTGAGCGAGGAAGCGGAAGAGCGCCTGATGCGGTATTTTCTCCTTACGCATC
TGTGCGGTATTTCACACCGCAATGGTGCACTCTCAGTACAATCTGCTCTGATGCCGCATAGTTAAGCCAG
TATACACTCCGCTATCGCTACGTGACTGGGTCATGGCTGCGCCCCGACACCCGCCAACACCCGCTGACGC
GCCCTGACGGGCTTGTCTGCTCCCGGCATCCGCTTACAGACAAGCTGTGACCGTCTCCGGGAGCTGCATG
TGTCAGAGGTTTTCACCGTCATCACCGAAACGCGCGAGGCAGCTGCGGTAAAGCTCATCAGCGTGGTCGT
GAAGCGATTCACAGATGTCTGCCTGTTCATCCGCGTCCAGCTCGTTGAGTTTCTCCAGAAGCGTTAATGT
CTGGCTTCTGATAAAGCGGGCCATGTTAAGGGCGGTTTTTTCCTGTTTGGTCACTGATGCCTCCGTGTAA
GGGGGATTTCTGTTCATGGGGGTAATGATACCGATGAAACGAGAGAGGATGCTCACGATACGGGTTACTG
ATGATGAACATGCCCGGTTACTGGAACGTTGTGAGGGTAAACAACTGGCGGTATGGATGCGGCGGGACCA
GAGAAAAATCACTCAGGGTCAATGCCAGCGCTTCGTTAATACAGATGTAGGTGTTCCACAGGGTAGCCAG
CAGCATCCTGCGATGCAGATCCGGAACATAATGGTGCAGGGCGCTGACTTCCGCGTTTCCAGACTTTACG
AAACACGGAAACCGAAGACCATTCATGTTGTTGCTCAGGTCGCAGACGTTTTGCAGCAGCAGTCGCTTCA
CGTTCGCTCGCGTATCGGTGATTCATTCTGCTAACCAGTAAGGCAACCCCGCCAGCCTAGCCGGGTCCTC
AACGACAGGAGCACGATCATGCGCACCCGTGGCCAGGACCCAACGCTGCCCGAGATGCGCCGCGTGCGGC
TGCTGGAGATGGCGGACGCGATGGATATGTTCTGCCAAGGGTTGGTTTGCGCATTCACAGTTCTCCGCAA
GAATTGATTGGCTCCAATTCTTGGAGTGGTGAATCCGTTAGCGAGGTGCCGCCGGCTTCCATTCAGGTCG
AGGTGGCCCGGCTCCATGCACCGCGACGCAACGCGGGGAGGCAGACAAGGTATAGGGCGGCGCCTACAAT
CCATGCCAACCCGTTCCATGTGCTCGCCGAGGCGGCATAAATCGCCGTGACGATCAGCGGTCCAATGATC
GAAGTTAGGCTGGTAAGAGCCGCGAGCGATCCTTGAAGCTGTCCCTGATGGTCGTCATCTACCTGCCTGG
ACAGCATGGCCTGCAACGCGGGCATCCCGATGCCGCCGGAAGCGAGAAGAATCATAATGGGGAAGGCCAT
CCAGCCTCGCGTCGCGAACGCCAGCAAGACGTAGCCCAGCGCGTCGGCCGCCATGCCGGCGATAATGGCC
TGCTTCTCGCCGAAACGTTTGGTGGCGGGACCAGTGACGAAGGCTTGAGCGAGGGCGTGCAAGATTCCGA
ATACCGCAAGCGACAGGCCGATCATCGTCGCGCTCCAGCGAAAGCGGTCCTCGCCGAAAATGACCCAGAG
CGCTGCCGGCACCTGTCCTACGAGTTGCATGATAAAGAAGACAGTCATAAGTGCGGCGACGATAGTCATG
CCCCGCGCCCACCGGAAGGAGCTGACTGGGTTGAAGGCTCTCAAGGGCATCGGTCGACGCTCTCCCTTAT
GCGACTCCTGCATTAGGAAGCAGCCCAGTAGTAGGTTGAGGCCGTTGAGCACCGCCGCCGCAAGGAATGG
TGCATGCAAGGAGATGGCGCCCAACAGTCCCCCGGCCACGGGGCCTGCCACCATACCCACGCCGAAACAA
GCGCTCATGAGCCCGAAGTGGCGAGCCCGATCTTCCCCATCGGTGATGTCGGCGATATAGGCGCCAGCAA
CCGCACCTG
